Addgene plasmid #204497: PB-CAG-rtTA-IRES-eGFP-pGK-NeoR
Purpose: Expresses rtTA and Neomycin resistance genes in mammalian cells
Depositing lab: Wataru Fujii. Publication: Establishment of African pygmy mouse induced pluripotent stem cells using defined doxycycline inducible transcription factors. Matsuya S, Fujino K, Imai H, Kusakabe KT, Fujii W, Kano K. Sci Rep. 2024 Feb 8;14(1):3204. doi: 10.1038/s41598-024-53687-9. PubMed 38331995.
Backbone
  Vector backbone: pUC19
  Vector type: Mammalian Expression
  Selectable markers: Neomycin (select with G418)
Growth in bacteria
  Bacterial resistance: Ampicillin, 100 μg/mL
  Growth temperature: 37°C
  Growth strain: DH5alpha
  Copy number: Unknown
Gene/Insert
  Gene/Insert name: rtTA
Terms and licenses: Academic/Nonprofit Terms; Industry Terms: Not Available to Industry
How to cite: PB-CAG-rtTA-IRES-eGFP-pGK-NeoR was a gift from Wataru Fujii (Addgene plasmid # 204497 ; http://n2t.net/addgene:204497 ; RRID:Addgene_204497)
