[The description below was written by a language model from this plasmid's Addgene catalogue record and pLannotate feature annotations shown in this document.]
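Description:
PB-CAG-rtTA-IRES-eGFP-pGK-NeoR is a mammalian expression plasmid built on a pUC19 backbone. It is propagated in E. coli through the high-copy ColE1/pUC origin and selected with ampicillin via the β-lactamase gene and its native promoter. The "PB" prefix suggests a piggyBac transposon design, in which the cassettes would be flanked by transposon terminal repeats and integrated into the genome by a co-supplied transposase. However, the automated feature table annotates no piggyBac repeats, so the record itself does not confirm this arrangement.

The main payload is a bicistronic unit driven by the CAG promoter, made up of the CMV immediate-early enhancer, the chicken β-actin promoter and a chimeric β-actin/β-globin intron, which gives strong constitutive expression in many mammalian cell types. The first open reading frame is rtTA-Advanced, the reverse tetracycline-controlled transactivator, which binds Tet-responsive elements and activates transcription only when doxycycline or tetracycline is present. An EMCV IRES then permits translation of EGFP from the same transcript, so green fluorescence marks cells that express the transactivator. The transcript ends at a rabbit β-globin polyadenylation signal. The short "HBB" fragments called around these genes most likely reflect residual β-globin exon sequence from the CAG expression cassette rather than functional coding regions.

A separate downstream cassette uses the mouse PGK promoter to express NeoR with a bGH poly(A) signal, which allows G418 selection of stable transfectants. The plasmid supplies the Tet-On activator component, and the associated publication describes doxycycline-inducible transcription factor expression used to derive induced pluripotent stem cells from the African pygmy mouse.
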