Features (pLannotate 1.2.2; 18 found; start..end, strand, type, name):
     26..130     +  promoter       AmpR promoter: bla
    131..991     +  CDS            AmpR: β-lactamase; bla; confers resistance to ampicillin, carbenicillin, and related antibiotics
   1162..1750    +  rep_origin     ori: high-copy-number ColE1/pMB1/pBR322/pUC origin of replication
   2066..2445    +  enhancer       CMV enhancer: human cytomegalovirus immediate early enhancer
   2447..2727    +  promoter       chicken β-actin promoter: No description available
   2728..3744    +  intron         chimeric intron: chimera between introns from chicken β-actin and rabbit β-globin
   3742..3813    +  CDS            HBB (fragment): HBB_DASNO - Experimental evidence at protein level: Swiss-Prot protein existence level 1. Involved in oxygen transport from the lung to the various peripheral tissues. From Dasypus novemcinctus (Nine-banded armadillo).
   3812..4558    +  CDS            rtTA-Advanced: improved tetracycline-controlled transactivator In the Tet-On® system, rtTA-Advanced binds to the Tet-responsive element and stimulates transcription only in the presence of tetracycline or doxycycline.
   4575..4652    +  CDS            HBB (fragment): HBB_PONPY - Experimental evidence at transcript level: Swiss-Prot protein existence level 2. Involved in oxygen transport from the lung to the various peripheral tissues. From Pongo pygmaeus (Bornean orangutan).
   4662..5248    +  misc_feature   IRES2: internal ribosome entry site (IRES) of the encephalomyocarditis virus (EMCV)
   5249..5968    +  CDS            EGFP: the original enhanced GFP (Yang et al., 1996) mammalian codon-optimized
   5969..6046    +  CDS            HBB (fragment): HBB_PONPY - Experimental evidence at transcript level: Swiss-Prot protein existence level 2. Involved in oxygen transport from the lung to the various peripheral tissues. From Pongo pygmaeus (Bornean orangutan).
   6117..6172    +  polyA_signal   β-globin poly(A) signal: rabbit β-globin polyadenylation signal (Gil and Proudfoot, 1987)
   6515..6532    -  misc_feature   MCS (fragment): pBluescript multiple cloning site
   6537..7036    +  promoter       PGK promoter: mouse phosphoglycerate kinase 1 promoter
   7050..7853    +  CDS            NeoR/KanR: aminoglycoside phosphotransferase from Tn5; aph(3')-II (or nptII); confers resistance to neomycin, kanamycin, and G418 (Geneticin®)
   7891..8115    +  polyA_signal   bGH poly(A) signal: bovine growth hormone polyadenylation signal
   8119..8140    +  promoter       SV40 promoter (fragment): SV40 enhancer and early promoter
>Addgene plasmid #204497 | PB-CAG-rtTA-IRES-eGFP-pGK-NeoR | addgene full sequence | sequence record 404809 | Addgene NGS Result
AGGTGGCACTTTTCGGGGAAATGTGCGCGGAACCCCTATTTGTTTATTTTTCTAAATACATTCAAATATG
TATCCGCTCATGAGACAATAACCCTGATAAATGCTTCAATAATATTGAAAAAGGAAGAGTATGAGTATTC
AACATTTCCGTGTCGCCCTTATTCCCTTTTTTGCGGCATTTTGCCTTCCTGTTTTTGCTCACCCAGAAAC
GCTGGTGAAAGTAAAAGATGCTGAAGATCAGTTGGGTGCACGAGTGGGTTACATCGAACTGGATCTCAAC
AGCGGTAAGATCCTTGAGAGTTTTCGCCCCGAAGAACGTTTTCCAATGATGAGCACTTTTAAAGTTCTGC
TATGTGGCGCGGTATTATCCCGTATTGACGCCGGGCAAGAGCAACTCGGTCGCCGCATACACTATTCTCA
GAATGACTTGGTTGAGTACTCACCAGTCACAGAAAAGCATCTTACGGATGGCATGACAGTAAGAGAATTA
TGCAGTGCTGCCATAACCATGAGTGATAACACTGCGGCCAACTTACTTCTGACAACGATCGGAGGACCGA
AGGAGCTAACCGCTTTTTTGCACAACATGGGGGATCATGTAACTCGCCTTGATCGTTGGGAACCGGAGCT
GAATGAAGCCATACCAAACGACGAGCGTGACACCACGATGCCTGTAGCAATGGCAACAACGTTGCGCAAA
CTATTAACTGGCGAACTACTTACTCTAGCTTCCCGGCAACAATTAATAGACTGGATGGAGGCGGATAAAG
TTGCAGGACCACTTCTGCGCTCGGCCCTTCCGGCTGGCTGGTTTATTGCTGATAAATCTGGAGCCGGTGA
GCGTGGGTCTCGCGGTATCATTGCAGCACTGGGGCCAGATGGTAAGCCCTCCCGTATCGTAGTTATCTAC
ACGACGGGGAGTCAGGCAACTATGGATGAACGAAATAGACAGATCGCTGAGATAGGTGCCTCACTGATTA
AGCATTGGTAACTGTCAGACCAAGTTTACTCATATATACTTTAGATTGATTTAAAACTTCATTTTTAATT
TAAAAGGATCTAGGTGAAGATCCTTTTTGATAATCTCATGACCAAAATCCCTTAACGTGAGTTTTCGTTC
CACTGAGCGTCAGACCCCGTAGAAAAGATCAAAGGATCTTCTTGAGATCCTTTTTTTCTGCGCGTAATCT
GCTGCTTGCAAACAAAAAAACCACCGCTACCAGCGGTGGTTTGTTTGCCGGATCAAGAGCTACCAACTCT
TTTTCCGAAGGTAACTGGCTTCAGCAGAGCGCAGATACCAAATACTGTTCTTCTAGTGTAGCCGTAGTTA
GGCCACCACTTCAAGAACTCTGTAGCACCGCCTACATACCTCGCTCTGCTAATCCTGTTACCAGTGGCTG
CTGCCAGTGGCGATAAGTCGTGTCTTACCGGGTTGGACTCAAGACGATAGTTACCGGATAAGGCGCAGCG
GTCGGGCTGAACGGGGGGTTCGTGCACACAGCCCAGCTTGGAGCGAACGACCTACACCGAACTGAGATAC
CTACAGCGTGAGCTATGAGAAAGCGCCACGCTTCCCGAAGGGAGAAAGGCGGACAGGTATCCGGTAAGCG
GCAGGGTCGGAACAGGAGAGCGCACGAGGGAGCTTCCAGGGGGAAACGCCTGGTATCTTTATAGTCCTGT
CGGGTTTCGCCACCTCTGACTTGAGCGTCGATTTTTGTGATGCTCGTCAGGGGGGCGGAGCCTATGGAAA
AACGCCAGCAACGCGGCCTTTTTACGGTTCCTGGCCTTTTGCTGGCCTTTTGCTCACATGTCGATTAACC
CTAGAAAGATAATCATATTGTGACGTACGTTAAAGATAATCATGCGTAAAATTGACGCATGTGTTTTATC
GGTCTGTATATCGAGGTTTATTTATTAATTTGAATAGATATTAAGTTTTATTATATTTACACTTACATAC
TAATAATAAATTCAACAAACAATTTATTTATGTTTATTTATTTATTAAAAAAAAACAAAAACTCAAAATT
TCTTCTATAAAGTAACAAAACTTTTAACTAGTGTCGACATTGATTATTGACTAGTTATTAATAGTAATCA
ATTACGGGGTCATTAGTTCATAGCCCATATATGGAGTTCCGCGTTACATAACTTACGGTAAATGGCCCGC
CTGGCTGACCGCCCAACGACCCCCGCCCATTGACGTCAATAATGACGTATGTTCCCATAGTAACGCCAAT
AGGGACTTTCCATTGACGTCAATGGGTGGAGTATTTACGGTAAACTGCCCACTTGGCAGTACATCAAGTG
TATCATATGCCAAGTACGCCCCCTATTGACGTCAATGACGGTAAATGGCCCGCCTGGCATTATGCCCAGT
ACATGACCTTATGGGACTTTCCTACTTGGCAGTACATCTACGTATTAGTCATCGCTATTACCATGGTCGA
GGTGAGCCCCACGTTCTGCTTCACTCTCCCCATCTCCCCCCCCTCCCCACCCCCAATTTTGTATTTATTT
ATTTTTTAATTATTTTGTGCAGCGATGGGGGCGGGGGGGGGGGGGGGGGGGCGCGCGCCAGGCGGGGCGG
GGCGGGGCGAGGGGCGGGGCGGGGCGAGGCGGAGAGGTGCGGCGGCAGCCAATCAGAGCGGCGCGCTCCG
AAAGTTTCCTTTTATGGCGAGGCGGCGGCGGCGGCGGCCCTATAAAAAGCGAAGCGCGCGGCGGGCGGGA
GTCGCTGCGCGCTGCCTTCGCCCCGTGCCCCGCTCCGCCGCCGCCTCGCGCCGCCCGCCCCGGCTCTGAC
TGACCGCGTTACTCCCACAGGTGAGCGGGCGGGACGGCCCTTCTCCTCCGGGCTGTAATTAGCGCTTGGT
TTAATGACGGCTTGTTTCTTTTCTGTGGCTGCGTGAAAGCCTTGAGGGGCTCCGGGAGGGCCCTTTGTGC
GGGGGGAGCGGCTCGGGGGGTGCGTGCGTGTGTGTGTGCGTGGGGAGCGCCGCGTGCGGCTCCGCGCTGC
CCGGCGGCTGTGAGCGCTGCGGGCGCGGCGCGGGGCTTTGTGCGCTCCGCAGTGTGCGCGAGGGGAGCGC
GGCCGGGGGCGGTGCCCCGCGGTGCGGGGGGGGCTGCGAGGGGAACAAAGGCTGCGTGCGGGGTGTGTGC
GTGGGGGGGTGAGCAGGGGGTGTGGGCGCGTCGGTCGGGCTGCAACCCCCCCTGCACCCCCCTCCCCGAG
TTGCTGAGCACGGCCCGGCTTCGGGTGCGGGGCTCCGTACGGGGCGTGGCGCGGGGCTCGCCGTGCCGGG
CGGGGGGTGGCGGCAGGTGGGGGTGCCGGGCGGGGCGGGGCCGCCTCGGGCCGGGGAGGGCTCGGGGGAG
GGGCGCGGCGGCCCCCGGAGCGCCGGCGGCTGTCGAGGCGCGGCGAGCCGCAGCCATTGCCTTTTATGGT
AATCGTGCGAGAGGGCGCAGGGACTTCCTTTGTCCCAAATCTGTGCGGAGCCGAAATCTGGGAGGCGCCG
CCGCACCCCCTCTAGCGGGCGCGGGGCGAAGCGGTGCGGCGCCGGCAGGAAGGAAATGGGCGGGGAGGGC
CTTCGTGCGTCGCCGCGCCGCCGTCCCCTTCTCCCTCTCCAGCCTCGGGGCTGTCCGCGGGGGGACGGCT
GCCTTCGGGGGGGACGGGGCAGGGCGGGGTTCGGCTTCTGGCGTGTGACCGGCGGCTCTAGAGCCTCTGC
TAACCATGTTCATGCCTTCTTCTTTTTCCTACAGCTCCTGGGCAACGTGCTGGTTATTGTGCTGTCTCAT
CATTTTGGCAAAGAATTCGATTGGATCCACCATGTCTAGACTGGACAAGAGCAAAGTCATAAACGGCGCT
CTGGAATTACTCAATGGAGTCGGTATCGAAGGCCTGACGACAAGGAAACTCGCTCAAAAGCTGGGAGTTG
AGCAGCCTACCCTGTACTGGCACGTGAAGAACAAGCGGGCCCTGCTCGATGCCCTGCCAATCGAGATGCT
GGACAGGCATCATACCCACTTCTGCCCCCTGGAAGGCGAGTCATGGCAAGACTTTCTGCGGAACAACGCC
AAGTCATTCCGCTGTGCTCTCCTCTCACATCGCGACGGGGCTAAAGTGCATCTCGGCACCCGCCCAACAG
AGAAACAGTACGAAACCCTGGAAAATCAGCTCGCGTTCCTGTGTCAGCAAGGCTTCTCCCTGGAGAACGC
ACTGTACGCTCTGTCCGCCGTGGGCCACTTTACACTGGGCTGCGTATTGGAGGAACAGGAGCATCAAGTA
GCAAAAGAGGAAAGAGAGACACCTACCACCGATTCTATGCCCCCACTTCTGAGACAAGCAATTGAGCTGT
TCGACCGGCAGGGAGCCGAACCTGCCTTCCTTTTCGGCCTGGAACTAATCATATGTGGCCTGGAGAAACA
GCTAAAGTGCGAAAGCGGCGGGCCGGCCGACGCCCTTGACGATTTTGACTTAGACATGCTCCCAGCCGAT
GCCCTTGACGACTTTGACCTTGATATGCTGCCTGCTGACGCTCTTGACGATTTTGACCTTGACATGCTCC
CCGGGTAAATCGATAATCACTAGTGAATTCACTCCTCAGGTGCAGGCTGCCTATCAGAAGGTGGTGGCTG
GTGTGGCCAATGCCCTGGCTCACAAATACCACTGAGATCCGCCCCTCTCCCTCCCCCCCCCCTAACGTTA
CTGGCCGAAGCCGCTTGGAATAAGGCCGGTGTGCGTTTGTCTATATGTTATTTTCCACCATATTGCCGTC
TTTTGGCAATGTGAGGGCCCGGAAACCTGGCCCTGTCTTCTTGACGAGCATTCCTAGGGGTCTTTCCCCT
CTCGCCAAAGGAATGCAAGGTCTGTTGAATGTCGTGAAGGAAGCAGTTCCTCTGGAAGCTTCTTGAAGAC
AAACAACGTCTGTAGCAACCCTTTGCAGGCAGCGGAACCCCCCACCTGGCGACAGGTGCCTCTGCGGCCA
AAAGCCACGTGTATAAGATACACCTGCAAAGGCGGCACAACCCCAGTGCCACGTTGTGAGTTGGATAGTT
GTGGAAAGAGTCAAATGGCTCTCCTCAAGCGTATTCAACAAGGGGCTGAAGGATGCCCAGAAGGTACCCC
ATTGTATGGGATCTGATCTGGGGCCTCGGTACACATGCTTTACATGTGTTTAGTCGAGGTTAAAAAAACG
TCTAGGCCCCCCGAACCACGGGGACGTGGTTTTCCTTTGAAAAACACGATGATAATATGGCCACAACCAT
GGTGAGCAAGGGCGAGGAGCTGTTCACCGGGGTGGTGCCCATCCTGGTCGAGCTGGACGGCGACGTAAAC
GGCCACAAGTTCAGCGTGTCCGGCGAGGGCGAGGGCGATGCCACCTACGGCAAGCTGACCCTGAAGTTCA
TCTGCACCACCGGCAAGCTGCCCGTGCCCTGGCCCACCCTCGTGACCACCCTGACCTACGGCGTGCAGTG
CTTCAGCCGCTACCCCGACCACATGAAGCAGCACGACTTCTTCAAGTCCGCCATGCCCGAAGGCTACGTC
CAGGAGCGCACCATCTTCTTCAAGGACGACGGCAACTACAAGACCCGCGCCGAGGTGAAGTTCGAGGGCG
ACACCCTGGTGAACCGCATCGAGCTGAAGGGCATCGACTTCAAGGAGGACGGCAACATCCTGGGGCACAA
GCTGGAGTACAACTACAACAGCCACAACGTCTATATCATGGCCGACAAGCAGAAGAACGGCATCAAGGTG
AACTTCAAGATCCGCCACAACATCGAGGACGGCAGCGTGCAGCTCGCCGACCACTACCAGCAGAACACCC
CCATCGGCGACGGCCCCGTGCTGCTGCCCGACAACCACTACCTGAGCACCCAGTCCGCCCTGAGCAAAGA
CCCCAACGAGAAGCGCGATCACATGGTCCTGCTGGAGTTCGTGACCGCCGCCGGGATCACTCTCGGCATG
GACGAGCTGTACAAGTAAGAATTCACTCCTCAGGTGCAGGCTGCCTATCAGAAGGTGGTGGCTGGTGTGG
CCAATGCCCTGGCTCACAAATACCACTGAGATCTTTTTCCCTCTGCCAAAAATTATGGGGACATCATGAA
GCCCCTTGAGCATCTGACTTCTGGCTAATAAAGGAAATTTATTTTCATTGCAATAGTGTGTTGGAATTTT
TTGTGTCTCTCACTCGGAAGGACATATGGGAGGGCAAATCATTTAAAACATCAGAATGAGTATTTGGTTT
AGAGTTTGGCAACATATGCCCATATGCTGGCTGCCATGAACAAAGGTTGGCTATAAAGAGGTCATCAGTA
TATGAAACAGCCCCCTGCTGTCCATTCCTTATTCCATAGAAAAGCCTTGACTTGAGGTTAGATTTTTTTT
ATATTTTGTTTTGTGTTATTTTTTTCTTTAACATCCCTAAAATTTTCCTTACATGTTTTACTAGCCAGAT
TTTTCCTCCTCTCCTGACTACTCCCAGTCATAGCTGTCCCTCTTCTCTTATGGAGATCCCTCGACCTGCA
GCCCAAGCTTGATATCGAATTCTACCGGGTAGGGGAGGCGCTTTTCCCAAGGCAGTCTGGAGCATGCGCT
TTAGCAGCCCCGCTGGGCACTTGGCGCTACACAAGTGGCCTCTGGCCTCGCACACATTCCACATCCACCG
GTAGGCGCCAACCGGCTCCGTTCTTTGGTGGCCCCTTCGCGCCACCTTCTACTCCTCCCCTAGTCAGGAA
GTTCCCCCCCGCCCCGCAGCTCGCGTCGTGCAGGACGTGACAAATGGAAGTAGCACGTCTCACTAGTCTC
GTGCAGATGGACAGCACCGCTGAGCAATGGAAGCGGGTAGGCCTTTGGGGCAGCGGCCAATAGCAGCTTT
GCTCCTTCGCTTTCTGGGCTCAGAGGCTGGGAAGGGGTGGGTCCGGGGGCGGGCTCAGGGGCGGGCTCAG
GGGCGGGGCGGGCGCCCGAAGGTCCTCCGGAGGCCCGGCATTCTGCACGCTTCAAAAGCGCACGTCTGCC
GCGCTGTTCTCCTCTTCCTCATCTCCGGGCCTTTCGACCTGCAGCCAATATGGGATCGGCCATTGAACAA
GATGGATTGCACGCAGGTTCTCCGGCCGCTTGGGTGGAGAGGCTATTCGGCTATGACTGGGCACAACAGA
CAATCGGCTGCTCTGATGCCGCCGTGTTCCGGCTGTCAGCGCAGGGGCGCCCGGTTCTTTTTGTCAAGAC
CGACCTGTCCGGTGCCCTGAATGAACTGCAGGACGAGGCAGCGCGGCTATCGTGGCTGGCCACGACGGGC
GTTCCTTGCGCAGCTGTGCTCGACGTTGTCACTGAAGCGGGAAGGGACTGGCTGCTATTGGGCGAAGTGC
CGGGGCAGGATCTCCTGTCATCTCACCTTGCTCCTGCCGAGAAAGTATCCATCATGGCTGATGCAATGCG
GCGGCTGCATACGCTTGATCCGGCTACCTGCCCATTCGACCACCAAGCGAAACATCGCATCGAGCGAGCA
CGTACTCGGATGGAAGCCGGTCTTGTCGATCAGGATGATCTGGACGAAGAGCATCAGGGGCTCGCGCCAG
CCGAACTGTTCGCCAGGCTCAAGGCGCGCATGCCCGACGGCGATGATCTCGTCGTGACCCATGGCGATGC
CTGCTTGCCGAATATCATGGTGGAAAATGGCCGCTTTTCTGGATTCATCGACTGTGGCCGGCTGGGTGTG
GCGGACCGCTATCAGGACATAGCGTTGGCTACCCGTGATATTGCTGAAGAGCTTGGCGGCGAATGGGCTG
ACCGCTTCCTCGTGCTTTACGGTATCGCCGCTCCCGATTCGCAGCGCATCGCCTTCTATCGCCTTCTTGA
CGAGTTCTTCTGAGGGGATCAATTCTCTAGAGCTCGCTGATCAGCCTCGACTGTGCCTTCTAGTTGCCAG
CCATCTGTTGTTTGCCCCTCCCCCGTGCCTTCCTTGACCCTGGAAGGTGCCACTCCCACTGTCCTTTCCT
AATAAAATGAGGAAATTGCATCGCATTGTCTGAGTAGGTGTCATTCTATTCTGGGGGGTGGGGTGGGGCA
GGACAGCAAGGGGGAGGATTGGGAAGACAATAGCAGGCATGCTGGGGATGCGGTGGGCTCTATGGCTTCT
GAGGCGGAAAGAACCAGCTGGGGCTCGAGATCCACTAGTTCTAGCCTCGAGGCTAGAGCGGCCCGTTGAT
ATCTATAACAAGAAAATATATATATAATAAGTTATCACGTAAGTAGAACATGAAATAACAATATAATTAT
CGTATGAGTTAAATCTTAAAAGTCACGTAAAAGATAATCATGCGTCATTTTGACTCACGCGGTCGTTATA
GTTCAAAATCAGTGACACTTACCGCATTGACAAGCACGCCTCACGGGAGCTCCAAGCGGCGACTGAGATG
TCCTAAATGCACAGCGACGGATTCGCGCTATTTAGAAAGAGAGAGCAATATTTCAAGAATGCATGCGTCA
ATTTTACGCAGACTATCTTTCTAGGGTTAATCGACGTC
